Addgene plasmid #11427: pCINeo-myc-Itch/2859
Depositing lab: Allan Weissman. Depositing organization: National Cancer Institute (NCI). Publication: WW domain HECT E3s target Cbl RING finger E3s for proteasomal degradation. Magnifico A, Ettenberg S, Yang C, Mariano J, Tiwari S, Fang S, Lipkowitz S, Weissman AM. J Biol Chem. 2003 Oct 31. 278(44):43169-77. 10.1074/jbc.M308009200 PubMed 12907674.
Backbone
  Vector backbone: pCI-Neo
  Backbone manufacturer: Promega
  Backbone size w/o insert (bp): 5400
  Vector type: Mammalian Expression
  Selectable markers: Neomycin (select with G418)
Growth in bacteria
  Bacterial resistance: Ampicillin, 100 μg/mL
  Growth temperature: 37°C
  Growth strain: DH5alpha
  Copy number: Unknown
Gene/Insert
  Gene/Insert name: Itch (alt name: Itchy)
  Species: M. musculus (mouse)
  Insert size (bp): 2500
  Mutation: n/a
  GenBank ID: AF037454
  Entrez Gene: Itch (a.k.a. 6720481N21Rik, 8030492O04Rik, A130065M08, AIP4, C230047C07Rik)
  Tag / fusion protein: myc (N terminal on insert)
  Cloning method: Restriction Enzyme; 5′ cloning site Nhe I (not destroyed); 3′ cloning site Not I (not destroyed)
  Sequencing primers: 5′ T7; 3′ T3
Resource information
  A portion of this plasmid was derived from a plasmid made by: Neal Copeland/NCI
Terms and licenses: Academic/Nonprofit Terms; Industry Terms: Not Available to Industry
Depositor comments: Plasmid contains ~1kb of 3' UTR of the mouse Itch gene.
How to cite: pCINeo-myc-Itch/2859 was a gift from Allan Weissman (Addgene plasmid # 11427 ; http://n2t.net/addgene:11427 ; RRID:Addgene_11427)
