[The description below was written by a language model from this plasmid's Addgene catalogue record and pLannotate feature annotations shown in this document.]
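Description:
pCINeo-myc-Itch/2859 is a mammalian expression plasmid built on Promega's pCI-Neo backbone that carries the mouse Itch (Itchy) cDNA with an N-terminal myc epitope tag. It is propagated in E. coli through a ColE1/pUC-type origin and selected with ampicillin via the β-lactamase gene. An f1 origin is also present, which allows single-stranded DNA production. For mammalian cells, a neomycin phosphotransferase gene driven by the SV40 enhancer/early promoter and followed by a synthetic polyadenylation signal allows G418 selection of stable transfectants.

The expression cassette uses the human CMV immediate-early enhancer and promoter, followed by the chimeric β-globin/immunoglobulin intron that pCI vectors include to improve transcript processing. Next comes the Itch coding sequence, cloned between NheI and NotI sites that are both retained, and the cassette ends with the SV40 late polyadenylation signal. T7 and T3 phage promoters flank the insert and serve as sequencing primer sites, and the T7 promoter could also support in vitro transcription. The depositor notes that about 1 kb of the mouse Itch 3′ UTR is included. This fits the unannotated stretch of roughly 1.5 kb between the end of the coding sequence and the T3 site in the 9,605-nt sequenced record. It also helps explain why the plasmid is larger than the listed backbone and insert sizes would suggest. The myc tag itself is not annotated in the feature table.

Itch is a WW-domain HECT-type E3 ubiquitin ligase. The associated publication concerns how such ligases target Cbl RING finger E3s for proteasomal degradation. The construct is therefore suited to overexpressing myc-detectable, wild-type Itch in mammalian cells for ubiquitination, interaction and protein-stability studies.
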