Features (pLannotate 1.2.2; 19 found; start..end, strand, type, name):
      1..36      +  CDS            rop (fragment): Rop protein, which maintains plasmids at low copy number; rop
    138..192     +  misc_feature   bom (fragment): basis of mobility region from pBR322
    212..260     -  polyA_signal   poly(A) signal: synthetic polyadenylation signal
    327..1118    -  CDS            neo: KKA2_KLEPN - Also known as kan, nptII. Experimental evidence at protein level: Swiss-Prot protein existence level 1. Resistance to kanamycin, neomycin, paromomycin, ribostamycin, butirosin and gentamicin B. From Klebsiella pneumoniae.
   1169..1526    -  promoter       SV40 promoter: SV40 enhancer and early promoter
   1591..1642    +  misc_feature   bom (fragment): basis of mobility region from pBR322
   1670..2098    -  rep_origin     f1 ori (sequence partly withheld): f1 bacteriophage origin of replication; arrow indicates direction of (+) strand synthesis
   2102..2169    -  CDS            lacZα (fragment): LacZα fragment of β-galactosidase; lacZ fragment
   2193..2261    +  CDS            large T antigen (fragment): large T antigen from SV40 (simian virus 40)
   2284..2405    +  polyA_signal   SV40 poly(A) signal: SV40 polyadenylation signal
   2423..2440    +  promoter       T3 promoter (fragment): promoter for bacteriophage T3 RNA polymerase
   3994..6552    -  CDS            Itch: ITCH_MOUSE - Experimental evidence at protein level: Swiss-Prot protein existence level 1. Acts as an E3 ubiquitin-protein ligase which accepts ubiquitin from an E2 ubiquitin-conjugating enzyme in the form of a thioester and then directly transfers the ubiquitin to targeted substrates (PubMed:15358865, PubMed:16446428, PubMed:17592138, PubMed:18628966, PubMed:20392206, PubMed:25632008). It catalyzes 'Lys- 29'-, 'Lys-48'- and 'Lys-63'-linked ubiquitin conjugation (By similarity). Involved in the control of inflammatory signaling pathways (By similarity). Is an essential component of a ubiquitin
   6629..6647    -  promoter       T7 promoter: promoter for bacteriophage T7 RNA polymerase
   6692..6824    -  intron         chimeric intron: chimera between introns from human β-globin and immunoglobulin heavy chain genes
   6985..7196    -  promoter       CMV promoter: human cytomegalovirus (CMV) immediate early promoter
   7197..7574    -  enhancer       CMV enhancer: human cytomegalovirus immediate early enhancer
   7787..8375    -  rep_origin     ori: high-copy-number ColE1/pMB1/pBR322/pUC origin of replication
   8546..9406    -  CDS            AmpR: β-lactamase; bla; confers resistance to ampicillin, carbenicillin, and related antibiotics
   9407..9511    -  promoter       AmpR promoter: bla
>Addgene plasmid #11427 | pCINeo-myc-Itch/2859 | addgene full sequence | sequence record 132794 | Addgene NGS Result
CTCGCGCGTTTCGGTGATGACGGTGAAAACCTCTGACACATGCAGCTCCCGGAGACGGTCACAGCTTGTC
TGTAAGCGGATGCCGGGAGCAGACAAGCCCGTCAGGGCGCGTCAGCGGGTGTTGGCGGGTGTCGGGGCTG
GCTTAACTATGCGGCATCAGAGCAGATTGTACTGAGAGTGCACCATACGCGGATCCTTATCGCTATCGAT
TCACACAAAAAACCAACACACAGATGTAATGAAAATAAAGATATTTTATTGCGGCCATCGTGATGGCAGG
TTGGGCGTCGCTTGGTCGGTCATTTCGAACCCCAGAGTCCCGCTCAGAAGAACTCGTCAAGAAGGCGATA
GAAGGCGATGCGCTGCGAATCGGGAGCGGCGATACCGTAAAGCACGAGGAAGCGGTCAGCCCATTCGCCG
CCAAGCTCTTCAGCAATATCACGGGTAGCCAACGCTATGTCCTGATAGCGGTCCGCCACACCCAGCCGGC
CACAGTCGATGAATCCAGAAAAGCGGCCATTTTCCACCATGATATTCGGCAAGCAGGCATCGCCATGGGT
CACGACGAGATCCTCGCCGTCGGGCATGCGCGCCTTGAGCCTGGCGAACAGTTCGGCTGGCGCGAGCCCC
TGATGCTCTTCGTCCAGATCATCCTGATCGACAAGACCGGCTTCCATCCGAGTACGTGCTCGCTCGATGC
GATGTTTCGCTTGGTGGTCGAATGGGCAGGTAGCCGGATCAAGCGTATGCAGCCGCCGCATTGCATCAGC
CATGATGGATACTTTCTCGGCAGGAGCAAGGTGAGATGACAGGAGATCCTGCCCCGGCACTTCGCCCAAT
AGCAGCCAGTCCCTTCCCGCTTCAGTGACAACGTCGAGCACAGCTGCGCAAGGAACGCCCGTCGTGGCCA
GCCACGATAGCCGCGCTGCCTCGTCCTGCAGTTCATTCAGGGCACCGGACAGGTCGGTCTTGACAAAAAG
AACCGGGCGCCCCTGCGCTGACAGCCGGAACACGGCGGCATCAGAGCAGCCGATTGTCTGTTGTGCCCAG
TCATAGCCGAATAGCCTCTCCACCCAAGCGGCCGGAGAACCTGCGTGCAATCCATCTTGTTCAATCATGG
TGGCTCTAGCCTTAAGTTCGAGACTGTTGTGTCAGAAGAATCAAGCTTTTTGCAAAAGCCTAGGCCTCCA
AAAAAGCCTCCTCACTACTTCTGGAATAGCTCAGAGGCCGAGGCGGCCTCGGCCTCTGCATAAATAAAAA
AAATTAGTCAGCCATGGGGCGGAGAATGGGCGGAACTGGGCGGAGTTAGGGGCGGGATGGGCGGAGTTAG
GGGCGGGACTATGGTTGCTGACTAATTGAGATGCATGCTTTGCATACTTCTGCCTGCTGGGGAGCCTGGG
GACTTTCCACACCTGGTTGCTGACTAATTGAGATGCATGCTTTGCATACTTCTGCCTGCTGGGGAGCCTG
GGGACTTTCCACACCCTAACTGACACACATTCCACAGCTGGTTCTTTCCGCCTCAGAAGGTACCTAACCA
AGTTCCTCTTTCAGAGGTTATTTCAGGCCATGGTGCTGCGCAGATCCGCGTATGCGGTGTGAAATACCGC
ACAGATGCGTAAGGAGAAAATACCGCATCAGGAAATTGTAAGCGTTAATATTTTGTTAAAATTCGCGTTA
AATTTTTGTTAAATCAGCTCATTTTTTAACCAATAGGCCGAAATCGGCAAAATCCCTTATAAATCAAAAG
AATAGACCGAGATAGGGT
[37 nt withheld, positions 1769-1805]
AAAGAACGTGGACTCCAACGTCAAAGG
[49 nt withheld, positions 1833-1881]
T
[91 nt withheld, positions 1883-1973]
G
[124 nt withheld, positions 1975-2098]
CCATTCGCCATTCAGGCTGCGCAACTGTTGGGAAGGGCGATCGGTGCGGGCCTCTTCGCTATTACGCCAG
CCCGGATCGATCCTTATCGGATTTTACCACATTTGTAGAGGTTTTACTTGCTTTAAAAAACCTCCCACAT
CTCCCCCTGAACCTGAAACATAAAATGAATGCAATTGTTGTTGTTAACTTGTTTATTGCAGCTTATAATG
GTTACAAATAAAGCAATAGCATCACAAATTTCACAAATAAAGCATTTTTTTCACTGCATTCTAGTTGTGG
TTTGTCCAAACTCATCAATGTATCTTATCATGTCTGCTCGAAGCATTAACCCTCACTAAAGGGAAGCGGC
CGCTCTAGAGATGACATGTATTTCTTGTGGTATAAGGGTAAAAAGAGGGCTGGGGAGGAGCCGAGCTCTC
CCTTCACTGATCACTTTTTCATGAGGCAACCCGTCTGTCACGTCTCTGCTGAGGATGGCAGTGTTAAGGA
GCACAGCTGCACGAGTTCAAACTGTCCCAGGATGAGAACAGGACGAGCAGCTAGGGACACAGAAACACTT
TCTTTCCTATGGGACAGGGGTTTGTCACACTCGGTGTTCTTGGCTTTATGCTATGCCACCAACACATTTC
AAGGTCCCCATTAGAGAAATAAGGCTAATTTTGGGATTTGGCTACAATAGGGACTCACCTGGCTGAGGTT
TCATCTTGCTGCCCATAAAGTCTGTGGCAGCAACCATCCTCACAGTCTAATGCTAAGCCAAGGTAAATGA
CCTACAGAGAAGGTCAAAGTGCATTCATCAGTTACTAAAGGAGCAGCCTAAGATAAAGGAGTCATGGAAA
GAAAAGGGAAATCTACAATTTTTAGGGGAGAGAAAAATATTGTAGATCAGGACCATGTAAGAGGGTAGAC
ACGGCTGCTCCTGTGTCAGGAGTGGAGTGTGAAGACAGCGCAGCTGTGTGCTGCTGGACGCTGTTGTGAC
TGCAGAGTCTGCACCACTGACCTCCATTTGTGTTAGGAAATGGTTGCAACTTGAATAGTTTAGCAAAAAT
GAAATGTAACTAAGGTGTTGGATTACTTCAACACCATAAAGCTTCAATTTATGTGTAGGATTTAAAAAAA
TCAAGAATGATCTTAGATGAATTCATCTGAACTTATTTTAATTCTAGGTTAATTTCTAAAAACGTGAAGG
AACCACAGTGCTGATACTGTTTGTAAAGTTTAGTATTTGCAAGGCAATAGAACAATTACAAACTGAATGA
AGAGAGGTATGGTCATATGTTGGCGGGGACCAAGTTTTCCCTGAATTCAAATAGACAAAACTACTTTGTA
GAAAAATGCAAGTCCTGCATCACTTCCAGGAATAGCATCAGAATGGTGCACTGATTCATGCTCCAGGAAT
GAAAAACAACAGTCAGGCCAGGCTGGGACGAGCGGAGAGCACAAGCAGCAGCTGCTCATGTGCCCAGACA
CTGAGTTAAGCTTGCACCTCTGAGCGAGGCTTTACAGGAAGACCTTGTGTATTGCGTTTCCGAGATGTCC
CTGCAGAATCCTTTACAACACCCACTAAGAGACCTATGCCCAAGTGAGACTTCGGACATACAGCAAACTG
TTGTTAAGGGAACAATCTAGTGGAATAAGACGAGGGAAATTTCCTCGCTGTGTTAAATCTCATGTTAAGT
TTCTGACTACAGTTTGTAGATCTGCTTTCTGGAAACGTTGAGTAGAAATCCAGAATGACTGGAAGATCTC
AACGATAACATTAATTTACTTACTCTCAGGTAACTCTCTAGTCACAGTCCAAGTTTACAATAAGATGTGC
AACAGGCAGAGAAGGAAGGGGACAGACACTGCAGACAAGTCCCTGGCCTCTGGTGGCTTAAGGTCTAAAC
AATTACTCTTGTCCAAATCCTTCAGTTTCTTCAATGGCAAATAACAGCTTTTCCTTCAGTTGCTCATAGC
TCTTGTAAGGTGGGAGGTCCAGGCGGTTAAAACAAGTATGGCTTCTGGGTAACCAATTTTCTTTGCCAAC
TTTTTCGATGCAGAACTTCTGTGGTCCATTACTCCCCATAAGGTCAGCAAATCCTCCCACTGGCAATCGG
CAGGTTCCAGTAACAAACTGCAGAAGTCTCATCCTCTTCTCATTATCAATTTCTTTAACAAACTGCCAAA
ACCACATGATCTGCTTGCTTGTTCTGGTGTAGTGGCGGTAGATGGCATGTCTCTGCCAGTCATTCAAATC
AATCTCCTGCATCCCACACAGAAGAACCTCTAATTCCTTCGCATCAAAATATTGCAAATATTGCTGAGGA
AGAATTTCATTAAAGCCCTCAAAGAAAGCTTGTGTCTGTTCTTCAACACCTCGAGACAACCTCCACTCAG
CTACCATCCTGATGTATTCCTCCTTGTTTTCTTCTGTCACAAGAATATTGCCACCATTCGGTTTCAAATC
ATGACTCTTAATTTCACCTAGAATTTCTTTATCAACTGAGAAGTACATTTCCAAACCACATTCTTCGATG
TTGTTTTCTTTAACCCAGATGAGCGAATTATAAAATTCTGGATCAATAGATTCTAAATCCTTAAGTCCAA
CTGGTTTATTCAGGATACGTTTATAGAATGGTAAAGAAAATCCGGTATCTATGAATTTCCCATGAAACAG
AGCCATGGCAATAAATCTGCCAATAAAACGAAAGTATTTCAGGTGGTCTGGATTGATGTAAGAAGCGGGG
TTTATCTGCAGGCAGTAGTTATCCTTCCCTGCATATTCAAACAGGCAATACATTGGGTTCAACACTTCAT
GTGACAAAAGAAAGAACCATTCTCTTGCTACACCTCCATAATCTAAACCTTCTTCTCCTGGGAAAATCAC
CCACAAACGTCTTCTCAGGTCTTGCGGGCTGAAGCTCATGATCTGCTGAAAGGAATCCTCAAACAATGTT
TTTCTTGTCACTGTGATCTTTATATGCTGTGGCATGGCCAGTTGCTGGCACCAGAACCGGAAATACTGAA
CTTTTGCCTTGAAGTCCCGCACATAGGCTATCTGGGGCCCATTGTCTAAGGCTGATTTTCCCGTTCGTGG
ATCTATATAAGTAGTTGCTCTTCTATTGTGGTCCACAAAATATGGAATTCCATCCACTGTGAATCTCATT
TCCCAGCCTTCTGGTAAGGGCTTTTCATTTAACTGACCTTGGCTTCTGGGGTCTTCCCACTGAGTAATCC
GAGTGTTGTGGTTGACAAAATACACTCTGCCATTGCTATCAGTTCTCTTCTCCCATCCAGGGGGCAACGG
GCCAAGCGGATCAAATTCTTTGTTTTGTGATGTAGCAAACAAATCTTGATTCCCATAGATGAATCTCTGG
TTAAACTGCTGCATTGCTCCCTGAAGCTGACTACGCTGTAGCTGCCACTGTTCATAGTTCCGGACAGATT
CCAAGGTTGGCCTCTGCCATGTTGTGGTTCTTGTGAAATGATCAACATAATAAATACGTCCCATATTGTC
CACACGCCGTTCCCAGCCAGGAGGTAGAGGTTCTGGTCTATCCCATGTTGTTCGCTTTTCAACATGGTCT
ACATAGTAAACACGCCCATGCTGGTCTACTCTCTGCTCCCACCCAGGTGGTAGGGGAGCTTGGCTTACAG
TATTCAGAGGCCTAGGGCCCGAGCCTCCAGATATAGTAAGAGGAATTATTAATCCAGATGTTGCTCCTTC
AGATGTACTTGTATTTACATTTGTATTTGTTGGTGGCAAGGAGCCTGTACTAGATCCATCACTGTCAGAA
TTCGTGGATGGTGAGCCATTGACAGAAGCTGGTCTTCGTGGGGTGGGTGGAGGTGGTCTCGAAGGTCTAG
GAGGTCTAGAAGGCTTAAAACCACCATTTGAAAGGGACGGAGAATTGTTCCCATTGGCCCTCTTGTTTTC
CCCTGACGCTGCAACCTCAGGGTCCTCTGATCCATTTGTGCTCACTCTTGTATCATCTCTGGTTCTGCAG
CCATCATCATTCTGTGTAGTACTCTCGGAGCATGACGTTTCACCGTTAGTAACAACCTCAGCTTCTACTT
GCAGCCCATCAAGACAAACTGACAAATCTCCCATCGTCTCTGTTGGCTCTTTGTCACCTACAAGCTGCAA
AGTCATAACTACTTCTTCAAGTTTCATATTGTTTGACTTTAATGTTTCATAAATATCTAATCCAGCAGTT
CCCAATAAAACATCAGACTTCAGGGTCTGGTGACTCCACACACGAAAACATAATTTACTCGTAGGGGTAA
CAATAACTGTGAGGGGCTGCTTCCACTTGGGACTGTTTGTATTATTGCATTTTTCTGTCTTCTTTGACTG
TCCATCTACTGTGACTTCTACATAAGGACTTGGTCCAAACCAATTCTTTTTATTTTCTTTAAGTTTGGCT
GAGATGACAGTGATCTGAAGTTGAGATTTCATGGTCAGACTACCACCGTTCAGGTCCTCCTCGGAAATCA
GCTTCTGCTCCATGGTGGCGGCTGGTACCAAGCTTAAGTTTAAACGCTAGCCTATAGTGAGTCGTATTAA
GTACTCTAGCCTTAAGAGCTGTAATTGAACTGGGAGTGGACACCTGTGGAGAGAAAGGCAAAGTGGATGT
CAGTAAGACCAATAGGTGCCTATCAGAAACGCAAGAGTCTTCTCTGTCTCGACAAGCCCAGTTTCTATTG
GTCTCCTTAAACCTGTCTTGTAACCTTGATACTTACCTGCCCAGTGCCTCACGACCAACTTCTGCAAGGC
TACCTTAAGAGAGTCACTGCAGCTTAAGTTCGAGACTGTTGTGTCAGAAGCACTGACTGCGTTAGCAATT
TAACTGTGATAAACTACCGCAATAAAGCTTCTAGTGATCTGACGGTTCACTAAACGAGCTCTGCTTATAT
AGACCTCCCACCGTACACGCCTACCGCCCATTTGCGTCAACGGGGCGGGCGATCGCAGTTGTTACGACAT
TTTGGAAAGTCCCGTTGATTTTGGTGCCAAAACAAACTCCCATTGACGTCAATGGGGTGGAGACTTGGAA
ATCCCCGTGAGTCAAACCGCTATCCACGCCCATTGGTGTACTGCCAAAACCGCATCACCATGGTAATAGC
GATGACTAATACGTAGATGTACTGCCAAGTAGGAAAGTCCCGTAAGGTCATGTACTGGGCATAATGCCAG
GCGGGCCATTTACCGTCATTGACGTCAATAGGGGGCGGACTTGGCATATGATACACTTGATGTACTGCCA
AGTGGGCAGTTTACCGTAAATACTCCACCCATTGACGTCAATGGAAAGTCCCTATTGGCGTTACTATGGG
AACATACGTCATTATTGACGTCAATGGGCGGGGGTCGTTGGGCGGTCAGCCAGGCGGGCCATTTACCGTA
AGTTATGTAACGCGGAACTCCATATATGGGCTATGAACTAATGACCCCGTAATTGATTACTATTAATAAC
TAGTCAATAATCAATGCCAACATGGCGGTCATATTGGACATGAGCCAATATAAATGTACATATTATGATA
TAGATACAACGTATGCAATGGCCAATAGCCAATATTGATTTATGCTATATAACCAATGAATAATATGGCT
AATGGCCAATATTGAAGATCTGTCGAGCCATGTGAGCAAAAGGCCAGCAAAAGGCCAGGAACCGTAAAAA
GGCCGCGTTGCTGGCGTTTTTCCATAGGCTCCGCCCCCCTGACGAGCATCACAAAAATCGACGCTCAAGT
CAGAGGTGGCGAAACCCGACAGGACTATAAAGATACCAGGCGTTTCCCCCTGGAAGCTCCCTCGTGCGCT
CTCCTGTTCCGACCCTGCCGCTTACCGGATACCTGTCCGCCTTTCTCCCTTCGGGAAGCGTGGCGCTTTC
TCATAGCTCACGCTGTAGGTATCTCAGTTCGGTGTAGGTCGTTCGCTCCAAGCTGGGCTGTGTGCACGAA
CCCCCCGTTCAGCCCGACCGCTGCGCCTTATCCGGTAACTATCGTCTTGAGTCCAACCCGGTAAGACACG
ACTTATCGCCACTGGCAGCAGCCACTGGTAACAGGATTAGCAGAGCGAGGTATGTAGGCGGTGCTACAGA
GTTCTTGAAGTGGTGGCCTAACTACGGCTACACTAGAAGAACAGTATTTGGTATCTGCGCTCTGCTGAAG
CCAGTTACCTTCGGAAAAAGAGTTGGTAGCTCTTGATCCGGCAAACAAACCACCGCTGGTAGCGGTGGTT
TTTTTGTTTGCAAGCAGCAGATTACGCGCAGAAAAAAAGGATCTCAAGAAGATCCTTTGATCTTTTCTAC
GGGGTCTGACGCTCAGTGGAACGAAAACTCACGTTAAGGGATTTTGGTCATGAGATTATCAAAAAGGATC
TTCACCTAGATCCTTTTAAATTAAAAATGAAGTTTTAAATCAATCTAAAGTATATATGAGTAAACTTGGT
CTGACAGTTACCAATGCTTAATCAGTGAGGCACCTATCTCAGCGATCTGTCTATTTCGTTCATCCATAGT
TGCCTGACTCCCCGTCGTGTAGATAACTACGATACGGGAGGGCTTACCATCTGGCCCCAGTGCTGCAATG
ATACCGCGAGACCCACGCTCACCGGCTCCAGATTTATCAGCAATAAACCAGCCAGCCGGAAGGGCCGAGC
GCAGAAGTGGTCCTGCAACTTTATCCGCCTCCATCCAGTCTATTAATTGTTGCCGGGAAGCTAGAGTAAG
TAGTTCGCCAGTTAATAGTTTGCGCAACGTTGTTGCCATTGCTACAGGCATCGTGGTGTCACGCTCGTCG
TTTGGTATGGCTTCATTCAGCTCCGGTTCCCAACGATCAAGGCGAGTTACATGATCCCCCATGTTGTGCA
AAAAAGCGGTTAGCTCCTTCGGTCCTCCGATCGTTGTCAGAAGTAAGTTGGCCGCAGTGTTATCACTCAT
GGTTATGGCAGCACTGCATAATTCTCTTACTGTCATGCCATCCGTAAGATGCTTTTCTGTGACTGGTGAG
TACTCAACCAAGTCATTCTGAGAATAGTGTATGCGGCGACCGAGTTGCTCTTGCCCGGCGTCAATACGGG
ATAATACCGCGCCACATAGCAGAACTTTAAAAGTGCTCATCATTGGAAAACGTTCTTCGGGGCGAAAACT
CTCAAGGATCTTACCGCTGTTGAGATCCAGTTCGATGTAACCCACTCGTGCACCCAACTGATCTTCAGCA
TCTTTTACTTTCACCAGCGTTTCTGGGTGAGCAAAAACAGGAAGGCAAAATGCCGCAAAAAAGGGAATAA
GGGCGACACGGAAATGTTGAATACTCATACTCTTCCTTTTTCAATATTATTGAAGCATTTATCAGGGTTA
TTGTCTCATGAGCGGATACATATTTGAATGTATTTAGAAAAATAAACAAATAGGGGTTCCGCGCACATTT
CCCCGAAAAGTGCCACCTGACGTCTAAGAAACCATTATTATCATGACATTAACCTATAAAAATAGGCGTA
TCACGAGGCCCTTTCGT
