>Addgene plasmid #11427 | pCINeo-myc-Itch/2859 | addgene partial sequence | sequence record 81477 | CMV-F 5'-CGCAAATGGGCGGTAGGCGTG-3'
AGCAGAGCTCGTTTAGTGAACCGTCAGATCACTAGAAGCTTTATTGCGGTAGTTTATCACAGTTAAATTG
CTAACGCAGTCAGTGCTTCTGACACAACAGTCTCGAACTTAAGCTGCAGTGACTCTCTTAAGGTAGCCTT
GCAGAAGTTGGTCGTGAGGCACTGGGCAGGTAAGTATCAAGGTTACAAGACAGGTTTAAGGAGACCAATA
GAAACTGGGCTTGTCGAGACAGAGAAGACTCTTGCGTTTCTGATAGGCACCTATTGGTCTTACTGACATC
CACTTTGCCTTTCTCTCCACAGGTGTCCACTCCCAGTTCAATTACAGCTCTTAAGGCTAGAGTACTTAAT
ACGACTCACTATAGGCTAGCGTTTAAACTTAAGCTTGGTACCAGCCGCCACCATGGAGCAGAAGCTGATT
TCCGAGGAGGACCTGAACGGTGGTAGTCTGACCATGAAATCTCAACTTCAGATCACTGTCATCTCAGCCA
AACTTAAAGAAAATAAAAAGAATTGGTTTGGACCAAGTCCTTATGTAGAAGTCACAGTAGATGGACAGTC
AAAGAAGACAGAAAAATGCAATAATACAAACAGTCCCAAGTGGAAGCAGCCCCTCACAGTTATTGTTACC
CCTACGAGTAAATTATGTTTTCGTGTGTGGAGTCACCAGACCCTGAAGTCTGATGTTTTATTGGGAACTG
CTGGATTAGATATTTATGAAACATTAAAGTCAAACAATATGAAACTTGAAGAAGTAGTTATGACTTTGCA
GCTTGTAGGTGACAAAGAGCCAACAGAGACGATGGGAGATTTGTCAGTTTGTCTTGATGGGCTGCAAGTA
GAAGCTGAGGTTGTTACTAACGGTGAAACGTCATGCTCCGAGAGTACTACACAGAATGATGATGGCTGCA
GAACCAGAGATGATACAAGAGTGAGCACAAATGGATCAGAGGACCCTGAGGTTGCAGCGTCAGGGGAAAA
CAAGAGGGCCAATGGGAACAATTCTCCGTCCCTTTCAAATGGTGGTTTTAAGCCTTCTAGACCTCCTAGA
CCT
