>Addgene plasmid #11427 | pCINeo-myc-Itch/2859 | addgene partial sequence | sequence record 81479 | EBV-rev 5'-GTGGTTTGTCCAAACTCATC-3'
TTAACCCTCACTAAAGGGAAGCGGCCGCTCTAGAGATGACATGTATTTCTTGTGGTATAAGGGTAAAAAG
AGGGCTGGGGAGGAGCCGAGCTCTCCCTTCACTGATCACTTTTTCATGAGGCAACCCGTCTGTCACGTCT
CTGCTGAGGATGGCAGTGTTAAGGAGCACAGCTGCACGAGTTCAAACTGTCCCAGGATGAGAACAGGACG
AGCAGCTAGGGACACAGAAACACTTTCTTTCCTATGGGACAGGGGTTTGTCACACTCGGTGTTCTTGGCT
TTATGCTATGCCACCAACACATTTCAAGGTCCCCATTAGAGAAATAAGGCTAATTTTGGGATTTGGCTAC
AATAGGGACTCACCTGGCTGAGGTTTCATCTTGCTGCCCATAAAGTCTGTGGCAGCAACCATCCTCACAG
TCTAATGCTAAGCCAAGGTAAATGACCTACAGAGAAGGTCAAAGTGCATTCATCAGTTACTAAAGGAGCA
GCCTAAGATAAAGGAGTCATGGAAAGAAAAGGGAAATCTACAATTTTTAGGGGAGAGAAAAATATTGTAG
ATCAGGACCATGTAAGAGGGTAGACACGGCTGCTCCTGTGTCAGGAGTGGAGTGTGAAGACAGCGCAGCT
GTGTGCTGCTGGACGCTGTTGTGACTGCAGAGTCTGCACCACTGACCTCCATTTGTGTTAGGAAATGGTT
GCAACTTGAATAGTTTAGCAAAAATGAAATGTAACTAAGGTGTTGGATTACTTCAACACCATAAAGCTTC
AATTTATGTGTAGGATTTAAAAAAATCAAGAATGATCTTAGATGAATTCATCTGAACTTATTTTAATTCT
AGGTTAATTTCTAAAAACGTGAAGGAACCACAGTGCTGATACTGTTTGTAAAGTTTAGTATTTGCAAGGC
AATAGAACAATTACAAACTGAATGAAGAGAGGTATGGTCATATGTTGGCGGGGACCAAGTTTTCCCTGAA
TTCAAATAGACAAAACTACTTTGTAGAAAAATGCAAGTCCTGCATCACTTCCAGGAATAGCATCAGAATG
GTGCACTGATTCATGCTCCAGGAATGA
